>Addgene plasmid #193340 | pAAV-TRE-mAmetrine1.1-WPRE | addgene full sequence | sequence record 394293 | Addgene NGS Result
TTCTTTCCTGCGTTATCCCCTGATTCTGTGGATAACCGTATTACCGCCTTTGAGTGAGCTGATACCGCTC
GCCGCAGCCGAACGACCGAGCGCAGCGAGTCAGTGAGCGAGGAAGCGGAAGAGCGCCCAATACGCAAACC
GCCTCTCCCCGCGCGTTGGCCGATTCATTAATGCAGCTGCGCGCTCGCTCGCTCACTGAGGCCGCCCGGG
CAAAGCCCGGGCGTCGGGCGACCTTTGGTCGCCCGGCCTCAGTGAGCGAGCGAGCGCGCAGAGAGGGAGT
GGCCAACTCCATCACTAGGGGTTCCTTGTAGTTAATGATTAACCCGCCATGCTACTTATCTACGTAGCCA
TGCTCTAGGAAGATCCTTATCGATTTTACCACATTTGTAGAGGTTTTACTTGCTTTAAAAAACCTCCCAC
ATCTCCCCCTGAACCTGAAACATAAAATGAATGCAATTGTTGTTGTTAACTTGTTTATTGCAGCTTATAA
TGGTTACAAATAAAGCAATAGCATCACAAATTTCACAAATAAAGCATTTTTTTCACTGCATTCTAGTTGT
GGTTTGTCCAAACTCATCAATGTATCTTATCATGTCTGCTCGAAGCGGCCGCCCGGGTCGAGGTCGACGG
TATCGATGCGGGGAGGCGGCCCAAAGGGAGATCCGACTCGTCTGAGGGCGAAGGCGAAGACGCGGAAGAG
GCCGCAGAGCCGGCAGCAGGCCGCGGGAAGGAAGGTCCGCTGGATTGAGGGCCGAAGGGACGTAGCAGAA
GGACGTCCCGCGCAGAATCCAGGTGGCAACACAGGCGAGCAGCCAAGGAAAGGACGATGATTTCCCCGAC
AACACCACGGAATTGTCAGTGCCCAACAGCCGAGCCCCTGTCCAGCAGCGGGCAAGGCAGGCGGCGATGA
GTTCCGCCGTGGCAATAGGGAGGGGGAAAGCGAAAGTCCCGGAAAGGAGCTGACAGGTGGTGGCAATGCC
CCAACCAGTGGGGGTTGCGTCAGCAAACACAGTGCACACCACGCCACGTTGCCTGACAACGGGCCACAAC
TCCTCATAAAGAGACAGCAACCAGGATTTATACAAGGAGGAGAAAATGAAAGCCATACGGGAAGCAATAG
CATGATACAAAGGCATTAAAGCAGCGTATCCACATAGCGTAAAAGGAGCAACATAGTTAAGAATACCAGT
CAATCTTTCACAAATTTTGTAATCCAGAGGTTGATTATCGATAAGCTTTTCACTTGTACAGCTCGTCCAT
GCCGGGAGTTATCCCGGCGGCGGTAACGAACTCCAGCAGGACCATGTGATCGCGCTGCTCGTTGGGGTCT
TTGAACAGCTTGCTCTGGAAGCTCAGGTAGTGGTTGTCAGGCAGCAGCACGGAGCCGTCGCCGATGGGGG
TGTTCTGCTGGTACGCGTCGGCGAGCTGCACGCCGCCGTCCTTGACGTTGTGCTCGATCTTGAAGTTCGC
TTTGATGCCGTTCTTCTGCTTGTCGGCCGTGATATACGCGTCCCACGCGTTCATGTTGTACTCCAGCTTG
TGCCCCAGGATGTTGCCGTCCTCCTTGAAGTCGATGCCCTTCAGCTCGATGCGGTTCACCAGGGTGTCGC
CCTCGAACTTCACCTCGGCGCGGGTCCTGTAGCTGCCGTCGTCCTTGAAGGAGATGGTGCGCTCCTGGAC
GTAGCCTTCGGGCATGGCGGACTTGAAGAAGTCGTGCTGCTTCATGTGGTCGGGGTAGCGGGCGAAGCAC
TGCACGCCGTAAGACAGGGTGGTCACGAGGGTGGGCCAGGGCACGGGCAGCTCGCCGGAGGTGCAGATGA
ACTTCAGGGTCAGCTTGCCGTTGGTGGCATCGCCCTCGCCCTCGCCGCGCACGCTGAACCTGTGGCCGTT
TACGTCGCCGTCCAGCTCGACCAGGATGGGCACCACCCCGGTGAACAGCTCCTCGCCCTTGCTCACCATG
GTGGCGAATTCTCCAGGCGATCTGACGGTTCACTAAACGAGCTCTGCTTATATAGGCCTCCCACCGTACA
CGCCTACCTCGACATACGTTCTCTATCACTGATAGGGAGTAAACTCGACATACGTTCTCTATCACTGATA
GGGATAAACTCGACATACGTTCTCTATCACTGATAGGGAGTAAACTCGACATACGTTCTCTATCACTGAT
AGGGAGTAAACTCGACATACGTTCTCTATCACTGATAGGGAGTAAACTCGACATCGTTCTCTATCACTGA
TAGGGAGTAAACTCGACATACGTTCTCTATCACTGATAGGGAGTAAACCAATTCGAGATCTTCCTAGAGC
ATGGCTACGTAGATAAGTAGCATGGCGGGTTAATCATTAACTACAAGGAACCCCTAGTGATGGAGTTGGC
CACTCCCTCTCTGCGCGCTCGCTCGCTCACTGAGGCCGGGCGACCAAAGGTCGCCCGACGCCCGGGCTTT
GCCCGGGCGGCCTCAGTGAGCGAGCGAGCGCGCAGCTGGCGTAATAGCGAAGAGGCCCGCACCGATCGCC
CTTCCCAACAGTTGCGCAGCCTGAATGGCGAATGGG
[124 nt withheld, positions 2557-2680]
C
[91 nt withheld, positions 2682-2772]
A
[49 nt withheld, positions 2774-2822]
CCTTTGACGTTGGAGTCCACGTTCTTT
[37 nt withheld, positions 2850-2886]
ACCCTATCTCGGTCTATTCTTTTGATTTATAAGGGATTTTGCCGATTTCGGCCTATTGGTTAAAAAATGA
GCTGATTTAACAAAAATTTAACGCGAATTTTAACAAAATATTAACGCTTACAATTTAGGTGGCACTTTTC
GGGGAAATGTGCGCGGAACCCCTATTTGTTTATTTTTCTAAATACATTCAAATATGTATCCGCTCATGAG
ACAATAACCCTGATAAATGCTTCAATAATATTGAAAAAGGAAGAGTATGAGTATTCAACATTTCCGTGTC
GCCCTTATTCCCTTTTTTGCGGCATTTTGCCTTCCTGTTTTTGCTCACCCAGAAACGCTGGTGAAAGTAA
AAGATGCTGAAGATCAGTTGGGTGCACGAGTGGGTTACATCGAACTGGATCTCAACAGCGGTAAGATCCT
TGAGAGTTTTCGCCCCGAAGAACGTTTTCCAATGATGAGCACTTTTAAAGTTCTGCTATGTGGCGCGGTA
TTATCCCGTATTGACGCCGGGCAAGAGCAACTCGGTCGCCGCATACACTATTCTCAGAATGACTTGGTTG
AGTACTCACCAGTCACAGAAAAGCATCTTACGGATGGCATGACAGTAAGAGAATTATGCAGTGCTGCCAT
AACCATGAGTGATAACACTGCGGCCAACTTACTTCTGACAACGATCGGAGGACCGAAGGAGCTAACCGCT
TTTTTGCACAACATGGGGGATCATGTAACTCGCCTTGATCGTTGGGAACCGGAGCTGAATGAAGCCATAC
CAAACGACGAGCGTGACACCACGATGCCTGTAGCAATGGCAACAACGTTGCGCAAACTATTAACTGGCGA
ACTACTTACTCTAGCTTCCCGGCAACAATTAATAGACTGGATGGAGGCGGATAAAGTTGCAGGACCACTT
CTGCGCTCGGCCCTTCCGGCTGGCTGGTTTATTGCTGATAAATCTGGAGCCGGTGAGCGTGGGTCTCGCG
GTATCATTGCAGCACTGGGGCCAGATGGTAAGCCCTCCCGTATCGTAGTTATCTACACGACGGGGAGTCA
GGCAACTATGGATGAACGAAATAGACAGATCGCTGAGATAGGTGCCTCACTGATTAAGCATTGGTAACTG
TCAGACCAAGTTTACTCATATATACTTTAGATTGATTTAAAACTTCATTTTTAATTTAAAAGGATCTAGG
TGAAGATCCTTTTTGATAATCTCATGACCAAAATCCCTTAACGTGAGTTTTCGTTCCACTGAGCGTCAGA
CCCCGTAGAAAAGATCAAAGGATCTTCTTGAGATCCTTTTTTTCTGCGCGTAATCTGCTGCTTGCAAACA
AAAAAACCACCGCTACCAGCGGTGGTTTGTTTGCCGGATCAAGAGCTACCAACTCTTTTTCCGAAGGTAA
CTGGCTTCAGCAGAGCGCAGATACCAAATACTGTTCTTCTAGTGTAGCCGTAGTTAGGCCACCACTTCAA
GAACTCTGTAGCACCGCCTACATACCTCGCTCTGCTAATCCTGTTACCAGTGGCTGCTGCCAGTGGCGAT
AAGTCGTGTCTTACCGGGTTGGACTCAAGACGATAGTTACCGGATAAGGCGCAGCGGTCGGGCTGAACGG
GGGGTTCGTGCACACAGCCCAGCTTGGAGCGAACGACCTACACCGAACTGAGATACCTACAGCGTGAGCT
ATGAGAAAGCGCCACGCTTCCCGAAGGGAGAAAGGCGGACAGGTATCCGGTAAGCGGCAGGGTCGGAACA
GGAGAGCGCACGAGGGAGCTTCCAGGGGGAAACGCCTGGTATCTTTATAGTCCTGTCGGGTTTCGCCACC
TCTGACTTGAGCGTCGATTTTTGTGATGCTCGTCAGGGGGGCGGAGCCTATGGAAAAACGCCAGCAACGC
GGCCTTTTTACGGTTCCTGGCCTTTTGCTGGCCTTTTGCTCACATG
Features (pLannotate 1.2.2; 15 found; start..end, strand, type, name):
      1..121     +  rep_origin     RSF ori (fragment): Plasmids containing the RSF 1030 origin of replication can be propagated in E. coli cells that contain additional plasmids with compatible origins.
    123..179     +  CDS            lacI (fragment): lac repressor; lacI; The lac repressor binds to the lac operator to inhibit transcription in E. coli. This inhibition can be relieved by adding lactose or isopropyl-β-D-thiogalactopyranoside (IPTG).
    173..306     -  repeat_region  AAV2 ITR: inverted terminal repeat of adeno-associated virus serotype 2 inverted
    377..445     +  CDS            large T antigen (fragment): large T antigen from SV40 (simian virus 40)
    468..589     +  polyA_signal   SV40 poly(A) signal: SV40 polyadenylation signal
    618..637     -  misc_feature   MCS (fragment): pBluescript multiple cloning site
    638..1226    -  misc_feature   WPRE: woodchuck hepatitis virus posttranscriptional regulatory element
   1242..1959    -  CDS            mAmetrine1.1 (fragment): photostable yellow fluorescent protein with a large Stokes shift, excitable with violet light (Ai et al., 2008)
   1976..2288    -  promoter       tight TRE promoter: Tet-responsive promoter PTight, consisting of seven tet operator sequences followed by the minimal CMV promoter
   2356..2488    +  repeat_region  AAV2 ITR (fragment): inverted terminal repeat of adeno-associated virus serotype 2 inverted
   2483..2552    +  CDS            lacZα (fragment): LacZα fragment of β-galactosidase; lacZ fragment
   2557..2985    +  rep_origin     f1 ori (sequence partly withheld): f1 bacteriophage origin of replication; arrow indicates direction of (+) strand synthesis
   3038..3142    +  promoter       AmpR promoter: bla
   3143..4003    +  CDS            AmpR: β-lactamase; bla; confers resistance to ampicillin, carbenicillin, and related antibiotics
   4174..4762    +  rep_origin     ori: high-copy-number ColE1/pMB1/pBR322/pUC origin of replication
