[The description below was written by a language model from this plasmid's Addgene catalogue record and pLannotate feature annotations shown in this document.]
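Description:
pAAV-TRE-mAmetrine1.1-WPRE is an AAV2-based transfer plasmid for tetracycline-regulated expression of the fluorescent protein mAmetrine1.1 in mammalian cells. It is maintained in E. coli through a high-copy ColE1/pUC-type origin and selected with ampicillin via the AmpR (β-lactamase) gene and its promoter. An f1 phage origin is also present. The catalogue lists a total size of 5129 bp, whereas the annotated sequencing record is 4,822 nt, so the two do not fully agree. Short annotated fragments of an RSF origin, lacI, lacZα, an MCS and SV40 large T antigen appear to be backbone remnants or partial matches rather than functional parts.

The expression cassette lies between two AAV2 inverted terminal repeats, which are the cis elements needed for replication and packaging of the intervening DNA into AAV particles. Within them, a tight TRE promoter (seven tet operator repeats upstream of a minimal CMV promoter) drives the roughly 720 bp mAmetrine1.1 coding sequence. mAmetrine1.1 is a photostable yellow-emitting protein with a large Stokes shift that is excited by violet light. The coding sequence is followed by a WPRE, which enhances transcript stability and expression, and an SV40 polyadenylation signal.

Because the TRE has little activity on its own, expression depends on a tetracycline-controlled transactivator supplied separately, which the record does not describe. The associated publication concerns super-multicolour Tetbow labelling for automated neuronal reconstruction. This suggests the vector serves as one colour in a mix of TRE-driven fluorescent protein AAVs used to give individual neurons distinguishable hues.
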