Addgene plasmid #193340: pAAV-TRE-mAmetrine1.1-WPRE
Purpose: AAV-mediated expression of mAmetrine1.1 under the TRE promoter in mammalian cells
Depositing lab: Takeshi Imai. Depositing organization: Kyushu University. Publication: Automated neuronal reconstruction with super-multicolour Tetbow labelling and threshold-based clustering of colour hues. Leiwe MN, Fujimoto S, Baba T, Moriyasu D, Saha B, Sakaguchi R, Inagaki S, Imai T. Nat Commun. 2024 Jun 25;15(1):5279. doi: 10.1038/s41467-024-49455-y. PubMed 38918382.
Backbone
  Vector backbone: AAV2
  Total vector size (bp): 5129
  Vector type: Mammalian Expression, AAV
Growth in bacteria
  Bacterial resistance: Ampicillin, 100 μg/mL
  Growth temperature: 37°C
  Growth strain: NEB Stable
  Copy number: High Copy
Gene/Insert
  Gene/Insert name: mAmetrine1.1
  Species: Modified fluorescent protein
  Insert size (bp): 720
  Promoter: TRE
  Cloning method: Gibson Cloning
  Sequencing primers: 5′ ATGTCGAGGTAGGCGTGTAC; 3′ WPRE-R
Resource information
  A portion of this plasmid was derived from a plasmid made by: The mAmetrine1.1 gene was cloned from pBad-mAmetrine1.1 (Addgene #18084).
Terms and licenses: Academic/Nonprofit Terms; Industry Terms: Not Available to Industry
Depositor comments: Please visit https://www.biorxiv.org/content/10.1101/2022.10.20.512984v1 for bioRxiv preprint.
How to cite: pAAV-TRE-mAmetrine1.1-WPRE was a gift from Takeshi Imai (Addgene plasmid # 193340 ; http://n2t.net/addgene:193340 ; RRID:Addgene_193340)
